Addgene plasmid #183630: pDT-SuperFi-Cas9
Purpose: Expression and purification of N-terminal His-MBP tagged SuperFi Cas9 in E. coli
Depositing lab: David Taylor. Depositing organization: University of Texas at Austin. Publication: Structural basis for mismatch surveillance by CRISPR-Cas9. Bravo JPK, Liu MS, Hibshman GN, Dangerfield TL, Jung K, McCool RS, Johnson KA, Taylor DW. Nature. 2022 Mar 2. pii: 10.1038/s41586-022-04470-1. doi: 10.1038/s41586-022-04470-1. PubMed 35236982.
Backbone
  Vector backbone: pMJ806
  Backbone manufacturer: Addgene
  Backbone size w/o insert (bp): 6470
  Total vector size (bp): 10577
  Vector type: Bacterial Expression, CRISPR
Growth in bacteria
  Bacterial resistance: Kanamycin, 50 μg/mL
  Growth temperature: 37°C
  Growth strain: DH5alpha
  Copy number: Low Copy
Gene/Insert
  Gene/Insert name: SuperFi-Cas9
  Species: Synthetic
  Insert size (bp): 4107
  Mutation: Y1010D, Y1013D, Y1016D, V1018D, R1019D, Q1027D, K1031D
  GenBank ID: AAK33936.1 13622193
  Promoter: T7
  Tag / fusion protein: 6xHis-MBP (N terminal on backbone)
  Cloning method: Ligation Independent Cloning
  Sequencing primers: 5′ T7 promoter; 3′ T7 terminator
Resource information
  A portion of this plasmid was derived from a plasmid made by: The original Cas9 gene was received from Addgene (pMJ806).
Terms and licenses: Academic/Nonprofit Terms; Industry Terms: Not Available to Industry
How to cite: pDT-SuperFi-Cas9 was a gift from David Taylor (Addgene plasmid # 183630 ; http://n2t.net/addgene:183630 ; RRID:Addgene_183630)
