[The description below was written by a language model from this plasmid's Addgene catalogue record and pLannotate feature annotations shown in this document.]
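Description:
pDT-SuperFi-Cas9 is a 10.6 kb bacterial expression plasmid for producing and purifying a high-fidelity variant of Streptococcus pyogenes Cas9 in E. coli. It is built on the pMJ806 backbone, the plasmid from which the original Cas9 gene was also taken, with the insert introduced by ligation-independent cloning. The plasmid replicates from a ColE1/pBR322-type origin accompanied by the rop gene and the bom region. The presence of rop is consistent with the low copy number listed in the record. Selection is by kanamycin through an aminoglycoside phosphotransferase (KanR) gene. An f1 phage origin is also present. The short tetracycline-resistance fragments are non-functional remnants of the pBR322 lineage.

The expression cassette is a standard T7/lac arrangement. A T7 promoter is followed by a lac operator and the T7 gene 10 ribosome binding site, and it drives an open reading frame encoding a 6xHis tag, cytosolic maltose-binding protein (lacking its signal sequence) and then the roughly 4.1 kb Cas9 coding sequence, ending at a T7 terminator. A plasmid-borne lacI gene supplies repressor, so expression stays off until IPTG is added, and the host must provide T7 RNA polymerase. The N-terminal His-MBP fusion aids solubility and allows affinity purification. The annotation also shows short His-tag and T7 gene 10-derived fragments downstream of Cas9, and the record does not indicate whether these are translated.

SuperFi-Cas9 carries seven aspartate substitutions (Y1010D, Y1013D, Y1016D, V1018D, R1019D, Q1027D and K1031D). The associated study concerns the structural basis of mismatch surveillance by Cas9, so the purified protein is suited to biochemical and structural work on target discrimination.
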