Features (pLannotate 1.2.2; 21 found; start..end, strand, type, name):
      9..300     +  CDS            TcR (fragment): tetracycline efflux protein; tet; confers resistance to tetracycline
    372..752     -  CDS            YPB1_ECOLX: Protein predicted: Swiss-Prot protein existence level 4. From Escherichia coli.
    769..960     +  CDS            rop: Rop protein, which maintains plasmids at low copy number; rop
   1062..1201    +  misc_feature   bom: basis of mobility region from pBR322
   1387..1975    -  rep_origin     ori: high-copy-number ColE1/pMB1/pBR322/pUC origin of replication
   2097..2912    +  CDS            KanR: aminoglycoside phosphotransferase; aph(3')-Ia; confers resistance to kanamycin in bacteria or G418 (Geneticin®) in eukaryotes
   2921..2978    -  promoter       AmpR promoter (fragment): bla
   3031..3459    -  rep_origin     f1 ori (sequence partly withheld): f1 bacteriophage origin of replication; arrow indicates direction of (+) strand synthesis
   3496..3543    -  terminator     T7 terminator: transcription terminator for bacteriophage T7 RNA polymerase
   3551..3600    -  CDS            SET1 (fragment): solubility-enhancement tag derived from T7 phage gene 10B
   3610..3627    -  CDS            9xHis (fragment): 9xHis affinity tag
   3694..7798    -  CDS            Cas9 (fragment): Cas9 (Csn1) endonuclease from the Streptococcus pyogenes Type II CRISPR/Cas system generates RNA-guided double strand breaks in DNA
   7859..8956    -  CDS            MBP: maltose binding protein from E. coli; malE (mutated); This version of the gene does not encode a signal sequence, so MBP will remain in the cytosol.
   8960..8977    -  CDS            6xHis: 6xHis affinity tag
   8988..9010    -  RBS            RBS: efficient ribosome binding site from bacteriophage T7 gene 10 (Olins and Rangwala, 1989)
   9025..9049    -  protein_bind   lac operator: The lac repressor binds to the lac operator to inhibit transcription in E. coli. This inhibition can be relieved by adding lactose or isopropyl-β-D-thiogalactopyranoside (IPTG). lac repressor encoded by lacI
   9050..9068    -  promoter       T7 promoter: promoter for bacteriophage T7 RNA polymerase
   9090..9369    +  CDS            TcR (fragment): tetracycline efflux protein; tet; confers resistance to tetracycline
   9377..9454    +  promoter       lacI promoter: lacI
   9455..10537   +  CDS            lacI: lac repressor; lacI; The lac repressor binds to the lac operator to inhibit transcription in E. coli. This inhibition can be relieved by adding lactose or isopropyl-β-D-thiogalactopyranoside (IPTG).
  10550..10571   +  protein_bind   CAP binding site: CAP binding activates transcription in the presence of cAMP. E. coli catabolite activator protein
>Addgene plasmid #183630 | pDT-SuperFi-Cas9 | addgene full sequence | sequence record 368334 | Addgene NGS Result
CCGGGATCTCGACCGATGCCCTTGAGAGCCTTCAACCCAGTCAGCTCCTTCCGGTGGGCGCGGGGCATGA
CTATCGTCGCCGCACTTATGACTGTCTTCTTTATCATGCAACTCGTAGGACAGGTGCCGGCAGCGCTCTG
GGTCATTTTCGGCGAGGACCGCTTTCGCTGGAGCGCGACGATGATCGGCCTGTCGCTTGCGGTATTCGGA
ATCTTGCACGCCCTCGCTCAAGCCTTCGTCACTGGTCCCGCCACCAAACGTTTCGGCGAGAAGCAGGCCA
TTATCGCCGGCATGGCGGCCCCACGGGTGCGCATGATCGTGCTCCTGTCGTTGAGGACCCGGCTAGGCTG
GCGGGGTTGCCTTACTGGTTAGCAGAATGAATCACCGATACGCGAGCGAACGTGAAGCGACTGCTGCTGC
AAAACGTCTGCGACCTGAGCAACAACATGAATGGTCTTCGGTTTCCGTGTTTCGTAAAGTCTGGAAACGC
GGAAGTCAGCGCCCTGCACCATTATGTTCCGGATCTGCATCGCAGGATGCTGCTGGCTACCCTGTGGAAC
ACCTACATCTGTATTAACGAAGCGCTGGCATTGACCCTGAGTGATTTTTCTCTGGTCCCGCCGCATCCAT
ACCGCCAGTTGTTTACCCTCACAACGTTCCAGTAACCGGGCATGTTCATCATCAGTAACCCGTATCGTGA
GCATCCTCTCTCGTTTCATCGGTATCATTACCCCCATGAACAGAAATCCCCCTTACACGGAGGCATCAGT
GACCAAACAGGAAAAAACCGCCCTTAACATGGCCCGCTTTATCAGAAGCCAGACATTAACGCTTCTGGAG
AAACTCAACGAGCTGGACGCGGATGAACAGGCAGACATCTGTGAATCGCTTCACGACCACGCTGATGAGC
TTTACCGCAGCTGCCTCGCGCGTTTCGGTGATGACGGTGAAAACCTCTGACACATGCAGCTCCCGGAGAC
GGTCACAGCTTGTCTGTAAGCGGATGCCGGGAGCAGACAAGCCCGTCAGGGCGCGTCAGCGGGTGTTGGC
GGGTGTCGGGGCGCAGCCATGACCCAGTCACGTAGCGATAGCGGAGTGTATACTGGCTTAACTATGCGGC
ATCAGAGCAGATTGTACTGAGAGTGCACCATTGCGGTGTGAAATACCGCACAGATGCGTAAGGAGAAAAT
ACCGCATCAGGCGCTCTTCCGCTTCCTCGCTCACTGACTCGCTGCGCTCGGTCGTTCGGCTGCGGCGAGC
GGTATCAGCTCACTCAAAGGCGGTAATACGGTTATCCACAGAATCAGGGGATAACGCAGGAAAGAACATG
TGAGCAAAAGGCCAGCAAAAGGCCAGGAACCGTAAAAAGGCCGCGTTGCTGGCGTTTTTCCATAGGCTCC
GCCCCCCTGACGAGCATCACAAAAATCGACGCTCAAGTCAGAGGTGGCGAAACCCGACAGGACTATAAAG
ATACCAGGCGTTTCCCCCTGGAAGCTCCCTCGTGCGCTCTCCTGTTCCGACCCTGCCGCTTACCGGATAC
CTGTCCGCCTTTCTCCCTTCGGGAAGCGTGGCGCTTTCTCATAGCTCACGCTGTAGGTATCTCAGTTCGG
TGTAGGTCGTTCGCTCCAAGCTGGGCTGTGTGCACGAACCCCCCGTTCAGCCCGACCGCTGCGCCTTATC
CGGTAACTATCGTCTTGAGTCCAACCCGGTAAGACACGACTTATCGCCACTGGCAGCAGCCACTGGTAAC
AGGATTAGCAGAGCGAGGTATGTAGGCGGTGCTACAGAGTTCTTGAAGTGGTGGCCTAACTACGGCTACA
CTAGAAGGACAGTATTTGGTATCTGCGCTCTGCTGAAGCCAGTTACCTTCGGAAAAAGAGTTGGTAGCTC
TTGATCCGGCAAACAAACCACCGCTGGTAGCGGTGGTTTTTTTGTTTGCAAGCAGCAGATTACGCGCAGA
AAAAAAGGATCTCAAGAAGATCCTTTGATCTTTTCTACGGGGTCTGACGCTCAGTGGAACGAAAACTCAC
GTTAAGGGATTTTGGTCATGAACAATAAAACTGTCTGCTTACATAAACAGTAATACAAGGGGTGTTATGA
GCCATATTCAACGGGAAACGTCTTGCTCTAGGCCGCGATTAAATTCCAACATGGATGCTGATTTATATGG
GTATAAATGGGCTCGCGATAATGTCGGGCAATCAGGTGCGACAATCTATCGATTGTATGGGAAGCCCGAT
GCGCCAGAGTTGTTTCTGAAACATGGCAAAGGTAGCGTTGCCAATGATGTTACAGATGAGATGGTCAGAC
TAAACTGGCTGACGGAATTTATGCCTCTTCCGACCATCAAGCATTTTATCCGTACTCCTGATGATGCATG
GTTACTCACCACTGCGATCCCCGGGAAAACAGCATTCCAGGTATTAGAAGAATATCCTGATTCAGGTGAA
AATATTGTTGATGCGCTGGCAGTGTTCCTGCGCCGGTTGCATTCGATTCCTGTTTGTAATTGTCCTTTTA
ACAGCGATCGCGTATTTCGTCTCGCTCAGGCGCAATCACGAATGAATAACGGTTTGGTTGATGCGAGTGA
TTTTGATGACGAGCGTAATGGCTGGCCTGTTGAACAAGTCTGGAAAGAAATGCATAAACTTTTGCCATTC
TCACCGGATTCAGTCGTCACTCATGGTGATTTCTCACTTGATAACCTTATTTTTGACGAGGGGAAATTAA
TAGGTTGTATTGATGTTGGACGAGTCGGAATCGCAGACCGATACCAGGATCTTGCCATCCTATGGAACTG
CCTCGGTGAGTTTTCTCCTTCATTACAGAAACGGCTTTTTCAAAAATATGGTATTGATAATCCTGATATG
AATAAATTGCAGTTTCATTTGATGCTCGATGAGTTTTTCTAAGAATTAATTCATGAGCGGATACATATTT
GAATGTATTTAGAAAAATAAACAAATAGGGGTTCCGCGCACATTTCCCCGAAAAGTGCCACCTAAATTGT
AAGCGTTAATATTTTGTTAAAATTCGCGTTAAATTTTTGTTAAATCAGCTCATTTTTTAACCAATAGGCC
GAAATCGGCAAAATCCCTTATAAATCAAAAGAATAGACCGAGATAGGGT
[37 nt withheld, positions 3130-3166]
AAAGAACGTGGACTCCAACGTCAAAGG
[49 nt withheld, positions 3194-3242]
T
[91 nt withheld, positions 3244-3334]
G
[124 nt withheld, positions 3336-3459]
CCCATTCGCCAATCCGGATATAGTTCCTCCTTTCAGCAAAAAACCCCTCAAGACCCGTTTAGAGGCCCCA
AGGGGTTATGCTAGTTATTGCTCAGCGGTGGCAGCAGCCAACTCAGCTTCCTTTCGGGCTTTGTTAGCAG
CCGGATCTCAGTGGTGGTGGTGGTGGTGCTCGAGTGCGGCCGCAAGCTTGTCGACGGAGCTCGAATTCGG
ATCCTGCAAAGCACCGGCCTCGTTAGTCACCTCCTAGCTGACTCAAATCAATGCGTGTTTCATAAAGACC
AGTGATGGATTGATGGATAAGAGTGGCATCTAAAACTTCTTTTGTAGACGTATATCGTTTACGATCAATT
GTTGTATCAAAATATTTAAAAGCAGCGGGAGCTCCAAGATTCGTCAACGTAAATAAATGAATAATATTTT
CTGCTTGTTCACGTATTGGTTTGTCTCTATGTTTGTTATATGCACTAAGAACTTTATCTAAATTGGCATC
TGCTAAAATAACACGCTTAGAAAATTCACTGATTTGCTCAATAATCTCATCTAAATAATGCTTATGCTGC
TCCACAAACAATTGTTTTTGTTCGTTATCTTCTGGACTACCCTTCAACTTTTCATAATGACTAGCTAAAT
ATAAAAAATTCACATATTTGCTTGGCAGAGCCAGCTCATTTCCTTTTTGTAATTCTCCGGCACTAGCCAG
CATCCGTTTACGACCGTTTTCTAACTCAAAAAGACTATATTTAGGTAGTTTAATGATTAAGTCTTTTTTA
ACTTCCTTATATCCTTTAGCTTCTAAAAAGTCAATCGGATTTTTTTCAAAGGAACTTCTTTCCATAATTG
TGATCCCTAGTAACTCTTTAACGGATTTTAACTTCTTCGATTTCCCTTTTTCCACCTTAGCAACCACTAG
GACTGAATAAGCTACCGTTGGACTATCAAAACCACCATATTTTTTTGGATCCCAGTCTTTTTTACGAGCA
ATAAGCTTGTCCGAATTTCTTTTTGGTAAAATTGACTCCTTGGAGAATCCGCCTGTCTGTACTTCTGTTT
TCTTGACAATATTGACTTGGGGCATGGACAATACTTTGCGCACTGTGGCAAAATCTCGCCCTTTATCCCA
GACAATTTCTCCAGTTTCCCCATTAGTTTCGATTAGAGGGCGTTTGCGAATCTCTCCATTTGCAAGTGTA
ATTTCTGTTTTGAAGAAGTTCATGATATTAGAGTAAAAGAAATATTTTGCGGTTGCATCGCCTATTTCAT
CCTCAGACTTAGCAATCATTTTATCATCATCATCAACTTTATCATCACCATCGACAAACTCCGATTCAAG
TTTTGGATATTTCTTAATCAAAGCAGTTCCAACGACGGCATTTAGATACGCATCATGGGCATGATGGTAA
TTGTTAATCTCACGTACTTTATAGAATTGGAAATCTTTTCGGAAGTCAGAAACTAATTTAGATTTTAAGG
TAATCACTTTAACCTCTCGAATAAGTTTATCATTTTCATCGTATTTAGTATTCATGCGACTATCCAAAAT
TTGTGCCACATGCTTAGTGATTTGGCGAGTTTCAACCAATTGGCGTTTGATAAAACCAGCTTTATCAAGT
TCACTCAAACCTCCACGTTCAGCTTTCGTTAAATTATCAAACTTACGTTGAGTGATTAACTTGGCGTTTA
GAAGTTGTCTCCAATAGTTTTTCATCTTTTTGACTACTTCTTCACTTGGAACGTTATCCGATTTACCACG
ATTTTTATCAGAACGCGTTAAGACCTTATTGTCTATTGAATCGTCTTTAAGGAAACTTTGTGGAACAATG
TGATCGACATCATAATCACTTAAACGATTAATATCTAATTCTTGGTCCACATACATGTCTCTTCCATTTT
GGAGATAATAGAGATAGAGCTTTTCATTTTGCAATTGAGTATTTTCAACAGGATGCTCTTTAAGAATCTG
ACTTCCTAATTCTTTGATACCTTCTTCGATTCGTTTCATACGCTCTCGCGAATTTTTCTGGCCCTTTTGA
GTTGTCTGATTTTCACGTGCCATTTCAATAACGATATTTTCTGGCTTATGCCGCCCCATTACTTTGACCA
ATTCATCAACAACTTTTACAGTCTGTAAAATACCTTTTTTAATAGCAGGGCTACCAGCTAAATTTGCAAT
ATGTTCATGTAAACTATCGCCTTGTCCAGACACTTGTGCTTTTTGAATGTCTTCTTTAAATGTCAAACTA
TCATCATGGATCAGCTGCATAAAATTGCGATTGGCAAAACCATCTGATTTCAAAAAATCTAATATTGTTT
TGCCAGATTGCTTATCCCTAATACCATTAATCAATTTTCGAGACAAACGTCCCCAACCAGTATAACGGCG
ACGTTTAAGCTGTTTCATCACCTTATCATCAAAGAGGTGAGCATATGTTTTAAGTCTTTCCTCAATCATC
TCCCTATCTTCAAATAAGGTCAATGTTAAAACAATATCCTCTAAGATATCTTCATTTTCTTCATTATCCA
AAAAATCTTTATCTTTAATAATTTTTAGCAAATCATGGTAGGTACCTAATGAAGCATTAAATCTATCTTC
AACTCCTGAAATTTCAACACTATCAAAACATTCTATTTTTTTGAAATAATCTTCTTTTAATTGCTTAACG
GTTACTTTTCGATTTGTTTTGAAGAGTAAATCAACAATGGCTTTCTTCTGTTCACCTGAAAGAAATGCTG
GTTTTCGCATTCCTTCAGTAACATATTTGACCTTTGTCAATTCGTTATAAACCGTAAAATACTCATAAAG
CAAACTATGTTTTGGTAGTACTTTTTCATTTGGAAGATTTTTATCAAAGTTTGTCATGCGTTCAATAAAT
GATTGAGCTGAAGCACCTTTATCGACAACTTCTTCAAAATTCCATGGGGTAATTGTTTCTTCAGACTTCC
GAGTCATCCATGCAAAACGACTATTGCCACGCGCCAATGGACCAACATAATAAGGAATTCGAAAAGTCAA
GATTTTTTCAATCTTCTCACGATTGTCTTTTAAAAATGGATAAAAGTCTTCTTGTCTTCTCAAAATAGCA
TGCAGCTCACCCAAGTGAATTTGATGGGGAATAGAGCCGTTGTCAAAGGTCCGTTGCTTGCGCAGCAAAT
CTTCACGATTTAGTTTCACCAATAATTCCTCAGTACCATCCATTTTTTCTAAAATTGGTTTGATAAATTT
ATAAAATTCTTCTTGGCTAGCTCCCCCATCAATATAACCTGCATATCCGTTTTTTGATTGATCAAAAAAG
ATTTCTTTATACTTTTCTGGAAGTTGTTGTCGAACTAAAGCTTTTAAAAGAGTCAAGTCTTGATGATGTT
CATCGTAGCGTTTAATCATTGAAGCTGATAGGGGAGCCTTAGTTATTTCAGTATTTACTCTTAGGATATC
TGAAAGTAAAATAGCATCTGATAAATTCTTAGCTGCCAAAAACAAATCAGCATATTGATCTCCAATTTGC
GCCAATAAATTATCTAAATCATCATCGTAAGTATCTTTTGAAAGCTGTAATTTAGCATCTTCTGCCAAAT
CAAAATTTGATTTAAAATTAGGGGTCAAACCCAATGACAAAGCAATGAGATTCCCAAATAAGCCATTTTT
CTTCTCACCGGGGAGCTGAGCAATGAGATTTTCTAATCGTCTTGATTTACTCAATCGTGCAGAAAGAATC
GCTTTAGCATCTACTCCACTTGCGTTAATAGGGTTTTCTTCAAATAATTGATTGTAGGTTTGTACCAACT
GGATAAATAGTTTGTCCACATCACTATTATCAGGATTTAAATCTCCCTCAATCAAAAAATGACCACGAAA
CTTAATCATATGCGCTAAGGCCAAATAGATTAAGCGCAAATCCGCTTTATCAGTAGAATCTACCAATTTT
TTTCGCAGATGATAGATAGTTGGATATTTCTCATGATAAGCAACTTCATCTACTATATTTCCAAAAATAG
GATGACGTTCATGCTTCTTGTCTTCTTCCACCAAAAAAGACTCTTCAAGTCGATGAAAGAAACTATCATC
TACTTTCGCCATCTCATTTGAAAAAATCTCCTGTAGATAACAAATACGATTCTTCCGACGTGTATACCTT
CTACGAGCTGTCCGTTTGAGACGAGTCGCTTCCGCTGTCTCTCCACTGTCAAATAAAAGAGCCCCTATAA
GATTTTTTTTGATACTGTGGCGGTCTGTATTTCCCAGAACCTTGAACTTTTTAGACGGAACCTTATATTC
ATCAGTGATCACCGCCCATCCGACGCTATTTGTGCCGATATCTAAGCCTATTGAGTATTTCTTATCCATC
GAGGCTGCTCCCTGGAAATACAGGTTTTCACTAGTGTTGTTGTTGTTCGAGCTCGAATTAGTCTGCGCGT
CTTTCAGGGCTTCATCGACAGTCTGACGACCGCTGGCGGCGTTGATCACCGCAGTACGCACGGCATACCA
GAAAGCGGACATCTGCGGGATGTTCGGCATGATTTCACCTTTCTGGGCGTTTTCCATAGTGGCGGCAATA
CGTGGATCTTTCGCCAACTCTTCCTCGTAAGACTTCAGCGCTACGGCACCCAGCGGTTTGTCTTTATTAA
CCGCTTCCAGACCTTCATCAGTCAGCAGATAGTTTTCGAGGAACTCTTTTGCCAGCTCTTTGTTCGGACT
GGCGGCGTTAATACCTGCGCTCAGCACGCCAACGAACGGTTTGGATGGTTGACCCTTGAAGGTCGGCAGT
ACCGTTACACCATAATTCACTTTGCTGGTGTCGATGTTGGACCATGCCCACGGGCCGTTGATGGTCATCG
CTGTTTCGCCTTTATTAAAGGCAGCTTCTGCGATGGAGTAATCGGTGTCTGCATTCATGTGTTTGTTTTT
AATCAGGTCAACCAGGAAGGTCAGACCCGCTTTCGCGCCAGCGTTATCCACGCCCACGTCTTTAATGTCG
TACTTGCCGTTTTCATACTTGAACGCATAACCCCCGTCAGCAGCAATCAGCGGCCAGGTGAAGTACGGTT
CTTGCAGGTTGAACATCAGCGCGCTCTTACCTTTCGCTTTCAGTTCTTTATCCAGCGCCGGGATCTCTTC
CCAGGTTTTTGGCGGGTTCGGCAGCAGATCTTTGTTATAAATCAGCGATAACGCTTCAACAGCGATCGGG
TAAGCAATCAGCTTGCCGTTGTAACGTACGGCATCCCAGGTAAACGGATACAGCTTGTCCTGGAACGCTT
TGTCCGGGGTGATTTCAGCCAACAGGCCAGATTGAGCGTAGCCACCAAAGCGGTCGTGTGCCCAGAAGAT
AATGTCAGGGCCATCGCCAGTTGCCGCAACCTGTGGGAATTTCTCTTCCAGTTTATCCGGATGCTCAACG
GTGACTTTAATTCCGGTATCTTTCTCGAATTTCTTACCGACTTCAGCGAGACCGTTATAGCCTTTATCGC
CGTTAATCCAGATTACCAGTTTACCTTCTTCGATTTTTCCATGGTGATGGTGATGGTGCATATGTATATC
TCCTTCTTAAAGTTAAACAAAATTATTTCTAGAGGGGAATTGTTATCCGCTCACAATTCCCCTATAGTGA
GTCGTATTAATTTCGCGGGATCGAGATCTCGATCCTCTACGCCGGACGCATCGTGGCCGGCATCACCGGC
GCCACAGGTGCGGTTGCTGGCGCCTATATCGCCGACATCACCGATGGGGAAGATCGGGCTCGCCACTTCG
GGCTCATGAGCGCTTGTTTCGGCGTGGGTATGGTGGCAGGCCCCGTGGCCGGGGGACTGTTGGGCGCCAT
CTCCTTGCATGCACCATTCCTTGCGGCGGCGGTGCTCAACGGCCTCAACCTACTACTGGGCTGCTTCCTA
ATGCAGGAGTCGCATAAGGGAGAGCGTCGAGATCCCGGACACCATCGAATGGCGCAAAACCTTTCGCGGT
ATGGCATGATAGCGCCCGGAAGAGAGTCAATTCAGGGTGGTGAATGTGAAACCAGTAACGTTATACGATG
TCGCAGAGTATGCCGGTGTCTCTTATCAGACCGTTTCCCGCGTGGTGAACCAGGCCAGCCACGTTTCTGC
GAAAACGCGGGAAAAAGTGGAAGCGGCGATGGCGGAGCTGAATTACATTCCCAACCGCGTGGCACAACAA
CTGGCGGGCAAACAGTCGTTGCTGATTGGCGTTGCCACCTCCAGTCTGGCCCTGCACGCGCCGTCGCAAA
TTGTCGCGGCGATTAAATCTCGCGCCGATCAACTGGGTGCCAGCGTGGTGGTGTCGATGGTAGAACGAAG
CGGCGTCGAAGCCTGTAAAGCGGCGGTGCACAATCTTCTCGCGCAACGCGTCAGTGGGCTGATCATTAAC
TATCCGCTGGATGACCAGGATGCCATTGCTGTGGAAGCTGCCTGCACTAATGTTCCGGCGTTATTTCTTG
ATGTCTCTGACCAGACACCCATCAACAGTATTATTTTCTCCCATGAAGACGGTACGCGACTGGGCGTGGA
GCATCTGGTCGCATTGGGTCACCAGCAAATCGCGCTGTTAGCGGGCCCATTAAGTTCTGTCTCGGCGCGT
CTGCGTCTGGCTGGCTGGCATAAATATCTCACTCGCAATCAAATTCAGCCGATAGCGGAACGGGAAGGCG
ACTGGAGTGCCATGTCCGGTTTTCAACAAACCATGCAAATGCTGAATGAGGGCATCGTTCCCACTGCGAT
GCTGGTTGCCAACGATCAGATGGCGCTGGGCGCAATGCGCGCCATTACCGAGTCCGGGCTGCGCGTTGGT
GCGGATATCTCGGTAGTGGGATACGACGATACCGAAGACAGCTCATGTTATATCCCGCCGTTAACCACCA
TCAAACAGGATTTTCGCCTGCTGGGGCAAACCAGCGTGGACCGCTTGCTGCAACTCTCTCAGGGCCAGGC
GGTGAAGGGCAATCAGCTGTTGCCCGTCTCACTGGTGAAAAGAAAAACCACCCTGGCGCCCAATACGCAA
ACCGCCTCTCCCCGCGCGTTGGCCGATTCATTAATGCAGCTGGCACGACAGGTTTCCCGACTGGAAAGCG
GGCAGTGAGCGCAACGCAATTAATGTAAGTTAGCTCACTCATTAGGCA
